>Addgene plasmid #1786 | hACE2 | addgene full sequence | sequence record 275247 | Addgene NGS Result
GACATTGATTATTGACTAGTTATTAATAGTAATCAATTACGGGGTCATTAGTTCATAGCCCATATATGGA
GTTCCGCGTTACATAACTTACGGTAAATGGCCCGCCTGGCTGACCGCCCAACGACCCCCGCCCATTGACG
TCAATAATGACGTATGTTCCCATAGTAACGCCAATAGGGACTTTCCATTGACGTCAATGGGTGGAGTATT
TACGGTAAACTGCCCACTTGGCAGTACATCAAGTGTATCATATGCCAAGTACGCCCCCTATTGACGTCAA
TGACGGTAAATGGCCCGCCTGGCATTATGCCCAGTACATGACCTTATGGGACTTTCCTACTTGGCAGTAC
ATCTACGTATTAGTCATCGCTATTACCATGGTGATGCGGTTTTGGCAGTACATCAATGGGCGTGGATAGC
GGTTTGACTCACGGGGATTTCCAAGTCTCCACCCCATTGACGTCAATGGGAGTTTGTTTTGGCACCAAAA
TCAACGGGACTTTCCAAAATGTCGTAACAACTCCGCCCCATTGACGCAAATGGGCGGTAGGCGTGTACGG
TGGGAGGTCTATATAAGCAGAGCTCTCTGGCTAACTAGAGAACCCACTGCTTACTGGCTTATCGAAATTA
ATACGACTCACTATAGGGAGACCCAAGCTGGCTAGCGTTTAAACGGGCCCTCTAGACCATGTCAAGCTCT
TCCTGGCTCCTTCTCAGCCTTGTTGCTGTAACTGCTGCTCAGTCCACCATTGAGGAACAGGCCAAGACAT
TTTTGGACAAGTTTAACCACGAAGCCGAAGACCTGTTCTATCAAAGTTCACTTGCTTCTTGGAATTATAA
CACCAATATTACTGAAGAGAATGTCCAAAACATGAATAATGCTGGGGACAAATGGTCTGCCTTTTTAAAG
GAACAGTCCACACTTGCCCAAATGTATCCACTACAAGAAATTCAGAATCTCACAGTCAAGCTTCAGCTGC
AGGCTCTTCAGCAAAATGGGTCTTCAGTGCTCTCAGAAGACAAGAGCAAACGGTTGAACACAATTCTAAA
TACAATGAGCACCATCTACAGTACTGGAAAAGTTTGTAACCCAGATAATCCACAAGAATGCTTATTACTT
GAACCAGGTTTGAATGAAATAATGGCAAACAGTTTAGACTACAATGAGAGGCTCTGGGCTTGGGAAAGCT
GGAGATCTGAGGTCGGCAAGCAGCTGAGGCCATTATATGAAGAGTATGTGGTCTTGAAAAATGAGATGGC
AAGAGCAAATCATTATGAGGACTATGGGGATTATTGGAGAGGAGACTATGAAGTAAATGGGGTAGATGGC
TATGACTACAGCCGCGGCCAGTTGATTGAAGATGTGGAACATACCTTTGAAGAGATTAAACCATTATATG
AACATCTTCATGCCTATGTGAGGGCAAAGTTGATGAATGCCTATCCTTCCTATATCAGTCCAATTGGATG
CCTCCCTGCTCATTTGCTTGGTGATATGTGGGGTAGATTTTGGACAAATCTGTACTCTTTGACAGTTCCC
TTTGGACAGAAACCAAACATAGATGTTACTGATGCAATGGTGGACCAGGCCTGGGATGCACAGAGAATAT
TCAAGGAGGCCGAGAAGTTCTTTGTATCTGTTGGTCTTCCTAATATGACTCAAGGATTCTGGGAAAATTC
CATGCTAACGGACCCAGGAAATGTTCAGAAAGCAGTCTGCCATCCCACAGCTTGGGACCTGGGGAAGGGC
GACTTCAGGATCCTTATGTGCACAAAGGTGACAATGGACGACTTCCTGACAGCTCATCATGAGATGGGGC
ATATCCAGTATGATATGGCATATGCTGCACAACCTTTTCTGCTAAGAAATGGAGCTAATGAAGGATTCCA
TGAAGCTGTTGGGGAAATCATGTCACTTTCTGCAGCCACACCTAAGCATTTAAAATCCATTGGTCTTCTG
TCACCCGATTTTCAAGAAGACAATGAAACAGAAATAAACTTCCTGCTCAAACAAGCACTCACGATTGTTG
GGACTCTGCCATTTACTTACATGTTAGAGAAGTGGAGGTGGATGGTCTTTAAAGGGGAAATTCCCAAAGA
CCAGTGGATGAAAAAGTGGTGGGAGATGAAGCGAGAGATAGTTGGGGTGGTGGAACCTGTGCCCCATGAT
GAAACATACTGTGACCCCGCATCTCTGTTCCATGTTTCTAATGATTACTCATTCATTCGATATTACACAA
GGACCCTTTACCAATTCCAGTTTCAAGAAGCACTTTGTCAAGCAGCTAAACATGAAGGCCCTCTGCACAA
ATGTGACATCTCAAACTCTACAGAAGCTGGACAGAAACTGTTCAATATGCTGAGGCTTGGAAAATCAGAA
CCCTGGACCCTAGCATTGGAAAATGTTGTAGGAGCAAAGAACATGAATGTAAGGCCACTGCTCAACTACT
TTGAGCCCTTATTTACCTGGCTGAAAGACCAGAACAAGAATTCTTTTGTGGGATGGAGTACCGACTGGAG
TCCATATGCAGACCAAAGCATCAAAGTGAGGATAAGCCTAAAATCAGCTCTTGGAGATAAAGCATATGAA
TGGAACGACAATGAAATGTACCTGTTCCGATCATCTGTTGCATATGCTATGAGGCAGTACTTTTTAAAAG
TAAAAAATCAGATGATTCTTTTTGGGGAGGAGGATGTGCGAGTGGCTAATTTGAAACCAAGAATCTCCTT
TAATTTCTTTGTCACTGCACCTAAAAATGTGTCTGATATCATTCCTAGAACTGAAGTTGAAAAGGCCATC
AGGATGTCCCGGAGCCGTATCAATGATGCTTTCCGTCTGAATGACAACAGCCTAGAGTTTCTGGGGATAC
AGCCAACACTTGGACCTCCTAACCAGCCCCCTGTTTCCATATGGCTGATTGTTTTTGGAGTTGTGATGGG
AGTGATAGTGGTTGGCATTGTCATCCTGATCTTCACTGGGATCAGAGATCGGAAGAAGAAAAATAAAGCA
AGAAGTGGAGAAAATCCTTATGCCTCCATCGATATTAGCAAAGGAGAAAATAATCCAGGATTCCAAAACA
CTGATGATGTTCAGACCTCCTTTGGTACCGAGACCTCCCAGGTGGCGCCCGCTTAAGCTTGGATCCGCGT
TAAGTTTAAACCGCTGATCAGCCTCGACTGTGCCTTCTAGTTGCCAGCCATCTGTTGTTTGCCCCTCCCC
CGTGCCTTCCTTGACCCTGGAAGGTGCCACTCCCACTGTCCTTTCCTAATAAAATGAGGAAATTGCATCG
CATTGTCTGAGTAGGTGTCATTCTATTCTGGGGGGTGGGGTGGGGCAGGACAGCAAGGGGGAGGATTGGG
AAGACAATAGCAGGCATGCTGGGGATGCGGTGGGCTCTATGGCTTCTGAGGCGGAAAGAACCAGCTGGGG
CTCTAGGGGGTATCCCC
[124 nt withheld, positions 3448-3571]
C
[91 nt withheld, positions 3573-3663]
A
[49 nt withheld, positions 3665-3713]
CCTTTGACGTTGGAGTCCACGTTCTTT
[37 nt withheld, positions 3741-3777]
ACCCTATCTCGGTCTATTCTTTTGATTTATAAGGGATTTTGCCGATTTCGGCCTATTGGTTAAAAAATGA
GCTGATTTAACAAAAATTTAACGCGAATTAATTCTGTGGAATGTGTGTCAGTTAGGGTGTGGAAAGTCCC
CAGGCTCCCCAGCAGGCAGAAGTATGCAAAGCATGCATCTCAATTAGTCAGCAACCAGGTGTGGAAAGTC
CCCAGGCTCCCCAGCAGGCAGAAGTATGCAAAGCATGCATCTCAATTAGTCAGCAACCATAGTCCCGCCC
CTAACTCCGCCCATCCCGCCCCTAACTCCGCCCAGTTCCGCCCATTCTCCGCCCCATGGCTGACTAATTT
TTTTTATTTATGCAGAGGCCGAGGCCGCCTCTGCCTCTGAGCTATTCCAGAAGTAGTGAGGAGGCTTTTT
TGGAGGCCTAGGCTTTTGCAAAAAGCTCCCGGGAGCTTGTATATCCATTTTCGGATCTGATCAAGAGACA
GGATGAGGATCGTTTCGCATGATTGAACAAGATGGATTGCACGCAGGTTCTCCGGCCGCTTGGGTGGAGA
GGCTATTCGGCTATGACTGGGCAACAGACAATCGGCTGCTCTGATGCCGCCGTGTTCCGGCTGTCAGCGC
AGGGGCGCCCGGTTCTTTTTGTCAAGACCGACCTGTCCGGTGCCCTGAATGAACTGCAGGACGAGGCAGC
GCGGCTATCGTGGCTGGCCACGACGGGCGTTCCTTGCGCAGCTGTGCTCGACGTTGTCACTGAAGCGGGA
AGGGACTGGCTGCTATTGGGCGAAGTGCCGGGGCAGGATCTCCTGTCATCTCACCTTGCTCCTGCCGAGA
AAGTATCCATCATGGCTGATGCAATGCGGCGGCTGCATACGCTTGATCCGGCTACCTGCCCATTCGACCA
CCAAGCGAAACATCGCATCGAGCGAGCACGTACTCGGATGGAAGCCGGTCTTGTCGATCAGGATGATCTG
GACGAAGAGCATCAGGGGCTCGCGCCAGCCGAACTGTTCGCCAGGCTCAAGGCGCGCATGCCCGACGGCG
AGGATCTCGTCGTGACCCATGGCGATGCCTGCTTGCCGAATATCATGGTGGAAAATGGCCGCTTTTCTGG
ATTCATCGACTGTGGCCGGCTGGGTGTGGCGGACCGCTATCAGGACATAGCGTTGGCTACCCGTGATATT
GCTGAAGAGCTTGGCGGCGAATGGGCTGACCGCTTCCTCGTGCTTTACGGTATCGCCGCTCCCGATTCGC
AGCGCATCGCCTTCTATCGCCTTCTTGACGAGTTCTTCTGAGCGGGACTCTGGGGTTCGAAATGACCGAC
CAAGCGACGCCCAACCTGCCATCACGAGATTTCGATTCCACCGCCGCCTTCTATGAAAGGTTGGGCTTCG
GAATCGTTTTCCGGGACGCCGGCTGGATGATCCTCCAGCGCGGGGATCTCATGCTGGAGTTCTTCGCCCA
CCCCAACTTGTTTATTGCAGCTTATAATGGTTACAAATAAAGCAATAGCATCACAAATTTCACAAATAAA
GCATTTTTTTCACTGCATTCTAGTTGTGGTTTGTCCAAACTCATCAATGTATCTTATCATGTCTGTATAC
CGTCGACCTCTAGCTAGAGCTTGGCGTAATCATGGTCATAGCTGTTTCCTGTGTGAAATTGTTATCCGCT
CACAATTCCACACAACATACGAGCCGGAAGCATAAAGTGTAAAGCCTGGGGTGCCTAATGAGTGAGCTAA
CTCACATTAATTGCGTTGCGCTCACTGCCCGCTTTCCAGTCGGGAAACCTGTCGTGCCAGCTGCATTAAT
GAATCGGCCAACGCGCGGGGAGAGGCGGTTTGCGTATTGGGCGCTCTTCCGCTTCCTCGCTCACTGACTC
GCTGCGCTCGGTCGTTCGGCTGCGGCGAGCGGTATCAGCTCACTCAAAGGCGGTAATACGGTTATCCACA
GAATCAGGGGATAACGCAGGAAAGAACATGTGAGCAAAAGGCCAGCAAAAGGCCAGGAACCGTAAAAAGG
CCGCGTTGCTGGCGTTTTTCCATAGGCTCCGCCCCCCTGACGAGCATCACAAAAATCGACGCTCAAGTCA
GAGGTGGCGAAACCCGACAGGACTATAAAGATACCAGGCGTTTCCCCCTGGAAGCTCCCTCGTGCGCTCT
CCTGTTCCGACCCTGCCGCTTACCGGATACCTGTCCGCCTTTCTCCCTTCGGGAAGCGTGGCGCTTTCTC
ATAGCTCACGCTGTAGGTATCTCAGTTCGGTGTAGGTCGTTCGCTCCAAGCTGGGCTGTGTGCACGAACC
CCCCGTTCAGCCCGACCGCTGCGCCTTATCCGGTAACTATCGTCTTGAGTCCAACCCGGTAAGACACGAC
TTATCGCCACTGGCAGCAGCCACTGGTAACAGGATTAGCAGAGCGAGGTATGTAGGCGGTGCTACAGAGT
TCTTGAAGTGGTGGCCTAACTACGGCTACACTAGAAGAACAGTATTTGGTATCTGCGCTCTGCTGAAGCC
AGTTACCTTCGGAAAAAGAGTTGGTAGCTCTTGATCCGGCAAACAAACCACCGCTGGTAGCGGTGGTTTT
TTTGTTTGCAAGCAGCAGATTACGCGCAGAAAAAAAGGATCTCAAGAAGATCCTTTGATCTTTTCTACGG
GGTCTGACGCTCAGTGGAACGAAAACTCACGTTAAGGGATTTTGGTCATGAGATTATCAAAAAGGATCTT
CACCTAGATCCTTTTAAATTAAAAATGAAGTTTTAAATCAATCTAAAGTATATATGAGTAAACTTGGTCT
GACAGTTACCAATGCTTAATCAGTGAGGCACCTATCTCAGCGATCTGTCTATTTCGTTCATCCATAGTTG
CCTGACTCCCCGTCGTGTAGATAACTACGATACGGGAGGGCTTACCATCTGGCCCCAGTGCTGCAATGAT
ACCGCGAGACCCACGCTCACCGGCTCCAGATTTATCAGCAATAAACCAGCCAGCCGGAAGGGCCGAGCGC
AGAAGTGGTCCTGCAACTTTATCCGCCTCCATCCAGTCTATTAATTGTTGCCGGGAAGCTAGAGTAAGTA
GTTCGCCAGTTAATAGTTTGCGCAACGTTGTTGCCATTGCTACAGGCATCGTGGTGTCACGCTCGTCGTT
TGGTATGGCTTCATTCAGCTCCGGTTCCCAACGATCAAGGCGAGTTACATGATCCCCCATGTTGTGCAAA
AAAGCGGTTAGCTCCTTCGGTCCTCCGATCGTTGTCAGAAGTAAGTTGGCCGCAGTGTTATCACTCATGG
TTATGGCAGCACTGCATAATTCTCTTACTGTCATGCCATCCGTAAGATGCTTTTCTGTGACTGGTGAGTA
CTCAACCAAGTCATTCTGAGAATAGTGTATGCGGCGACCGAGTTGCTCTTGCCCGGCGTCAATACGGGAT
AATACCGCGCCACATAGCAGAACTTTAAAAGTGCTCATCATTGGAAAACGTTCTTCGGGGCGAAAACTCT
CAAGGATCTTACCGCTGTTGAGATCCAGTTCGATGTAACCCACTCGTGCACCCAACTGATCTTCAGCATC
TTTTACTTTCACCAGCGTTTCTGGGTGAGCAAAAACAGGAAGGCAAAATGCCGCAAAAAAGGGAATAAGG
GCGACACGGAAATGTTGAATACTCATACTCTTCCTTTTTCAATATTATTGAAGCATTTATCAGGGTTATT
GTCTCATGAGCGGATACATATTTGAATGTATTTAGAAAAATAAACAAATAGGGGTTCCGCGCACATTTCC
CCGAAAAGTGCCACCTGACGTCGACGGATCGGGAGATCTCCCGATCCCCTATGGTGCACTCTCAGTACAA
TCTGCTCTGATGCCGCATAGTTAAGCCAGTATCTGCTCCCTGCTTGTGTGTTGGAGGTCGCTGAGTAGTG
CGCGAGCAAAATTTAAGCTACAACAAGGCAAGGCTTGACCGACAATTGCATGAAGAATCTGCTTAGGGTT
AGGCGTTTTGCGCTGCTTCGCGATGTACGGGCCAGATATACGCGTT
Features (pLannotate 1.2.2; 20 found; start..end, strand, type, name):
      1..380     +  enhancer       CMV enhancer: human cytomegalovirus immediate early enhancer
    381..584     +  promoter       CMV promoter: human cytomegalovirus (CMV) immediate early promoter
    580..613     +  LTR            5' LTR (truncated) (fragment): truncated 5' long terminal repeat (LTR) from HIV-1
    629..647     +  promoter       T7 promoter: promoter for bacteriophage T7 RNA polymerase
    689..3103    +  CDS            ACE2: ACE2_HUMAN - Experimental evidence at protein level: Swiss-Prot protein existence level 1. [Isoform 2]: (Microbial infection) Non-functional as a receptor for human coronavirus SARS-CoV-2. From Homo sapiens (Human).
   3178..3402    +  polyA_signal   bGH poly(A) signal: bovine growth hormone polyadenylation signal
   3406..3427    +  promoter       SV40 promoter (fragment): SV40 enhancer and early promoter
   3448..3876    +  rep_origin     f1 ori (sequence partly withheld): f1 bacteriophage origin of replication; arrow indicates direction of (+) strand synthesis
   3890..4219    +  promoter       SV40 promoter: SV40 enhancer and early promoter
   4286..5078    +  CDS            NeoR/KanR: aminoglycoside phosphotransferase from Tn5; aph(3')-II (or nptII); confers resistance to neomycin, kanamycin, and G418 (Geneticin®)
   5099..5257    +  CDS            ble (fragment): BLE_KLEPN - Experimental evidence at protein level: Swiss-Prot protein existence level 1. Binding protein with a strong affinity to the bleomycin family of antibiotics. Binds to CL990; an antimitotic-antibiotic compound. From Klebsiella pneumoniae.
   5252..5373    +  polyA_signal   SV40 poly(A) signal: SV40 polyadenylation signal
   5446..5462    -  protein_bind   lac operator: The lac repressor binds to the lac operator to inhibit transcription in E. coli. This inhibition can be relieved by adding lactose or isopropyl-β-D-thiogalactopyranoside (IPTG). lac repressor encoded by lacI
   5470..5500    -  promoter       lac promoter: promoter for the E. coli lac operon
   5515..5536    -  protein_bind   CAP binding site: CAP binding activates transcription in the presence of cAMP. E. coli catabolite activator protein
   5549..5641    -  CDS            lacI (fragment): lac repressor; lacI; The lac repressor binds to the lac operator to inhibit transcription in E. coli. This inhibition can be relieved by adding lactose or isopropyl-β-D-thiogalactopyranoside (IPTG).
   5824..6412    -  rep_origin     ori: high-copy-number ColE1/pMB1/pBR322/pUC origin of replication
   6583..7443    -  CDS            AmpR: β-lactamase; bla; confers resistance to ampicillin, carbenicillin, and related antibiotics
   7444..7548    -  promoter       AmpR promoter: bla
   7607..7659    -  misc_feature   bom (fragment): basis of mobility region from pBR322
