[The description below was written by a language model from this plasmid's Addgene catalogue record and pLannotate feature annotations shown in this document.]
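Description:
hACE2 is a mammalian expression plasmid built on the Invitrogen pcDNA3.1(-) backbone and carrying the human angiotensin-converting enzyme 2 (ACE2) coding sequence. It is propagated in E. coli through a high-copy ColE1/pUC-type origin with ampicillin selection from the β-lactamase gene. An f1 origin is also present, which can support single-stranded DNA production. For selection in mammalian cells, an SV40 enhancer/early promoter drives the Tn5 neomycin phosphotransferase gene, followed by an SV40 polyadenylation signal, so stable transfectants can be selected with G418.

The ACE2 open reading frame was cloned between XbaI and PmeI sites. It sits downstream of the human cytomegalovirus immediate-early enhancer and promoter and is terminated by the bovine growth hormone polyadenylation signal, giving strong constitutive expression in transfected mammalian cells. A T7 promoter lies just upstream of the insert and serves as a sequencing primer site; it could also support in vitro transcription. According to the catalogue entry, the protein carries a C-terminal C9 epitope tag, a short peptide tag useful for antibody detection or immunoprecipitation, although the feature table does not annotate it separately. The catalogue gives an approximate insert size of 2000 bp, whereas the annotated ACE2 coding region in the 7,813-nt sequenced record spans about 2.4 kb. Several short annotated fragments (HIV-1 LTR, ble, lacI, bom and an extra SV40 promoter piece) are probably backbone remnants or incidental matches rather than functional elements.

The plasmid is associated with work identifying ACE2 as a functional receptor for the SARS coronavirus. It is suited to expressing the receptor in cells for studies of viral entry, spike binding or ACE2 biology.
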