Addgene plasmid #1786: hACE2
Purpose: Mammalian expression of human ACE2
Depositing lab: Hyeryun Choe. Depositing organization: Boston Children's Hospital. Publication: Angiotensin-converting enzyme 2 is a functional receptor for the SARS coronavirus. Li W, Moore MJ, Vasilieva N, Sui J, Wong SK, Berne MA, Somasundaran M, Sullivan JL, Luzuriaga K, Greenough TC, Choe H, Farzan M. Nature. 2003 Nov 27. 426(6965):450-4. 10.1038/nature02145 PubMed 14647384.
Backbone
  Vector backbone: pcDNA3.1(-)
  Backbone manufacturer: Invitrogen
  Backbone size w/o insert (bp): 5428
  Vector type: Mammalian Expression
  Selectable markers: Neomycin (select with G418)
Growth in bacteria
  Bacterial resistance: Ampicillin, 100 μg/mL
  Growth temperature: 37°C
  Growth strain: DH5alpha
  Copy number: High Copy
Gene/Insert
  Gene/Insert name: Angiotensin-converting enzyme 2 (alt names: ACE2; SARS Receptor)
  Species: H. sapiens (human)
  Insert size (bp): 2000
  GenBank ID: NM_021804
  Entrez Gene: ACE2 (a.k.a. ACEH)
  Tag / fusion protein: C9 (GTETSQVAPA) (C terminal on insert)
  Cloning method: Restriction Enzyme; 5′ cloning site XbaI (not destroyed); 3′ cloning site PmeI (not destroyed)
  Sequencing primers: 5′ T7
Terms and licenses: Academic/Nonprofit Terms; Industry Terms
Depositor comments: See author's map for more information.
How to cite: hACE2 was a gift from Hyeryun Choe (Addgene plasmid # 1786 ; http://n2t.net/addgene:1786 ; RRID:Addgene_1786)
