>Addgene plasmid #1786 | hACE2 | addgene partial sequence | sequence record 18108 | T7 5'-TAATACGACTCACTATAGGG-3'
ACGGGCCTCTAGACCATGTCAAGCTCTTCCTGGCTCCTTCTCAGCCTTGTTGCTGTAACTGCTGCTCAGT
CCACCATTGAGGAACAGGCCAAGACATTTTTGGACAAGTTTAACCACGAAGCCGAAGACCTGTTCTATCA
AAGTTCACTTGCTTCTTGGAATTATAACACCAATATTACTGAAGAGAATGTCCAAAACATGAATAATGCT
GGGGACAAATGGTCTGCCTTTTTAAAGGAACAGTCCACACTTGCCCAAATGTATCCACTACAAGAAATTC
AGAATCTCACAGTCAAGCTTCAGCTGCAGGCTCTTCAGCAAAATGGGTCTTCAGTGCTCTCAGAAGACAA
GAGCAAACGGTTGAACACAATTCTAAATACAATGAGCACCATCTACAGTACTGGAAAAGTTTGTAACCCA
GATAATCCACAAGAATGCTTATTACTTGAACCAGGTTTGAATGAAATAATGGCAAACAGTTTAGACTACA
ATGAGAGGCTCTGGGCTTGGGAAAGCTGGAGATCTGAGGTCGGCAAGCAGCTGAGGCCATTATATGAAGA
GTATGTGGTCTTGAAAAATGAGATGGCAAGAGCAAATCATTATGAGGACTATGGGGATTATTGGAGAGGA
GACTATGAAGTAAATGGGGTAGATGGCTATGACTACAGCCGCGGCCAGTTGATTGAAGATGTGGAACATA
CC
