>Addgene plasmid #1786 | hACE2 | addgene partial sequence | sequence record 72120 | BGH-Rev 5'-TAGAAGGCACAGTCGAGG-3'
CTTAAGCGGGCGCCACCTGGGAGGTCTCGGTACCAAAGGAGGTCTGAACATCATCAGTGTTTTGGAATCC
TGGATTATTTTCTCCTTTGCTAATATCGATGGAGGCATAAGGATTTTCTCCACTTCTTGCTTTATTTTTC
TTCTTCCGATCTCTGATCCCAGTGAAGATCAGGATGACAATGCCAACCACTATCACTCCCATCACAACTC
CAAAAACAATCAGCCATATGGAAACAGGGGGCTGGTTAGGAGGTCCAAGTGTTGGCTGTATCCCCAGAAA
CTCTAGGCTGTTGTCATTCAGACGGAAAGCATCATTGATACGGCTCCGGGACATCCTGATGGCCTTTTCA
ACTTCAGTTCTAGGAATGATATCAGACACATTTTTAGGTGCAGTGACAAAGAAATTAAAGGAGATTCTTG
GTTTCAAATTAGCCACTCGCACATCCTCCTCCCCAAAAAGAATCATCTGATTTTTTACTTTTAAAAAGTA
CTGCCTCATAGCATATGCAACAGATGATCGGAACAGGTACATTTCATTGTCGTTCCATTCATATGCTTTA
TCTCCAAGAGCTGATTTTAGGCTTATCCTCACTTTGATGCTTTGGTCTGCATATGGACTCCAGTCGGTAC
TCCATCCCACAAAAGAATTCTTGTTCTGGTCTTTCAGCCAGGTAAATAAGGGCTCAAAGTAGTTGAGCAG
TGGCCTTACATTCATGTTCTTTGCTCCTACAACATTTTCCAATGCTAGGGTCCAGGGTTCTGATTTTCCA
AGCCTCAGCATATTGAACAGTTTCTGTCCAGCTTCTGTAGAGTTTGAGATGTCA
