>Addgene plasmid #1786 | hACE2 | addgene partial sequence | sequence record 288171 | T7 5'-TAATACGACTCACTATAGGG-3'
TCTAGACCATGTCAAGCTCTTCCTGGCTCCTTCTCAGCCTTGTTGCTGTAACTGCTGCTCAGTCCACCAT
TGAGGAACAGGCCAAGACATTTTTGGACAAGTTTAACCACGAAGCCGAAGACCTGTTCTATCAAAGTTCA
CTTGCTTCTTGGAATTATAACACCAATATTACTGAAGAGAATGTCCAAAACATGAATAATGCTGGGGACA
AATGGTCTGCCTTTTTAAAGGAACAGTCCACACTTGCCCAAATGTATCCACTACAAGAAATTCAGAATCT
CACAGTCAAGCTTCAGCTGCAGGCTCTTCAGCAAAATGGGTCTTCAGTGCTCTCAGAAGACAAGAGCAAA
CGGTTGAACACAATTCTAAATACAATGAGCACCATCTACAGTACTGGAAAAGTTTGTAACCCAGATAATC
CACAAGAATGCTTATTACTTGAACCAGGTTTGAATGAAATAATGGCAAACAGTTTAGACTACAATGAGAG
GCTCTGGGCTTGGGAAAGCTGGAGATCTGAGGTCGGCAAGCAGCTGAGGCCATTATATGAAGAGTATGTG
GTCTTGAAAAATGAGATGGCAAGAGCAAATCATTATGAGGACTATGGGGATTATTGGAGAGGAGACTATG
AAGTAAATGGGGTAGATGGCTATGACTACAGCCGCGGCCAGTTGATTGAAGATGTGGAACATACCTTTGA
AGAGATTAAACCATTATATGAACATCTTCATGCCTATGTGAGGGCAAAGTTGATGAATGCCTATCCTTCC
TATATCAGTCCAATTGGATGCCTCCCTGCTCATTTGCTTGGTGATATGTGGGGTAGATTTTGGACAAATC
TGTACTCTTTGACAGTTCCCTTTGGACAGAAACCAAACATAGATGTTACTGATGCAATGGTGGACCAGGC
CTG
