>Addgene plasmid #1786 | hACE2 | addgene partial sequence | sequence record 288172 | BGH-rev 5'-TAGAAGGCACAGTCGAGG-3'
TGCTAATATCGATGGAGGCATAAGGATTTTCTCCACTTCTTGCTTTATTTTTCTTCTTCCGATCTCTGAT
CCCAGTGAAGATCAGGATGACAATGCCAACCACTATCACTCCCATCACAACTCCAAAAACAATCAGCCAT
ATGGAAACAGGGGGCTGGTTAGGAGGTCCAAGTGTTGGCTGTATCCCCAGAAACTCTAGGCTGTTGTCAT
TCAGACGGAAAGCATCATTGATACGGCTCCGGGACATCCTGATGGCCTTTTCAACTTCAGTTCTAGGAAT
GATATCAGACACATTTTTAGGTGCAGTGACAAAGAAATTAAAGGAGATTCTTGGTTTCAAATTAGCCACT
CGCACATCCTCCTCCCCAAAAAGAATCATCTGATTTTTTACTTTTAAAAAGTACTGCCTCATAGCATATG
CAACAGATGATCGGAACAGGTACATTTCATTGTCGTTCCATTCATATGCTTTATCTCCAAGAGCTGATTT
TAGGCTTATCCTCACTTTGATGCTTTGGTCTGCATATGGACTCCAGTCGGTACTCCATCCCACAAAAGAA
TTCTTGTTCTGGTCTTTCAGCCAGGTAAATAAGGGCTCAAAGTAGTTGAGCAGTGGCCTTACATTCATGT
TCTTTGCTCCTACAACATTTTCCAATGCTAGGGTCCAGGGTTCTGATTTTCCAAGCCTCAGCATATTGAA
CAGTTTCTGTCCAGCTTCTGTAGAGTTTGAGATGTCACATTTGTGCAGAGGGCCTTCATGTTTAGCTGCT
TGACAAAGTGCTTCTTGAAACTGGAATTGGTAAAGG
